>Addgene plasmid #231957 | TRE-pfv-Sapphire | addgene full sequence | sequence record 462153 | Addgene NGS Result
AAAAAAAATTAGTCAGCCATGGGGCGGAGAATGGGCGGAACTGGGCGGAGTTAGGGGCGGGATGGGCGGA
GTTAGGGGCGGGATAGCTAGAGCCAGACATGATAAGATACATTGATGAGTTTGGACAAACCACAACTAGA
ATGCAGTGAAAAAAATGCTTTATTTGTGAAATTTGTGATGCTATTGCTTTATTTGTAACCATTATAAGCT
GCAATAAACAAGTTCCTCTCACTCTCTGATATTCATTTCTTTGCAAGTTATAAATACTGAATAATAAGAT
GACATGAACTACTACTGCTAGAGATTTTCCACACTGACTAAAAGGGTCTGAGGGATCTCTAGTTACCAGA
GTCACACAACAGACGGGCACACACTACTTGAAGCACTCAAGGCAAGCTTTATTGAGGCTTAAGCAGTGGG
TTCCCTAGTTAGCCAGAGAGCTCCCAGGCTCAGATCTGGTCTAACCAGAGAGACCCAGTACAAGCAAAAA
GCAGATCTTGTCTTCGTTGGGAGTGAATTAGCCCTTCCAGTCCCCCCTTTTCTTTTAAAAAGTGGCTAAG
ATCTACAGCTGCCTTGTAAGTCATTGGTCTTAAAGGTACCTCTAGTCCGGACGCCGAGGCGAAACAGGCG
GGGAGGCGGCCCAAAGGGAGATCCGACTCGTCTGAGGGCGAAGGCGAAGACGCGGAAGAGGCCGCAGAGC
CGGCAGCAGGCCGCGGGAAGGAAGGTCCGCTGGATTGAGGGCCGAAGGGACGTAGCAGAAGGACGTCCCG
CGCAGAATCCAGGTGGCAACACAGGCGAGCAGCCATGGAAAGGACGTCAGCTTCCCCGACAACACCACGG
AATTGTCAGTGCCCAACAGCCGAGCCCCTGTCCAGCAGCGGGCAAGGCAGGCGGCGATGAGTTCCGCCGT
GGCAATAGGGAGGGGGAAAGCGAAAGTCCCGGAAAGGAGCTGACAGGTGGTGGCAATGCCCCAACCAGTG
GGGGTTGCGTCAGCAAACACAGTGCACACCACGCCACGTTGCCTGACAACGGGCCACAACTCCTCATAAA
GAGACAGCAACCAGGATTTATACAAGGAGGAGAAAATGAAAGCCATACGGGAAGCAATAGCATGATACAA
AGGCATTAAAGCAGCGTATCCACATAGCGTAAAAGGAGCAACATAGTTAAGAATACGATATCTTGGATCG
ATCCTTACTTAGTTACCCGGGGAGCATGTCAAGGTCAAAATCGTCAAGAGCGTCAGCAGGCAGCATATCA
AGGTCAAAGTCGTCAAGGGCATCGGCTGGGAGCATGTCTAAGTCAAAATCGTCAAGGGCGTCGGTCGGCC
CGCCGCTTTCGCACTTTAGCTGTTTCTCCAGGCCACATATGATTAGTTCCAGGCCGAAAAGGAAGGCAGG
TTCGGCTCCCTGCCGGTCGAACAGCTCAATTGCTTGTCTCAGAAGTGGGGGCATAGAATCGGTGGTAGGT
GTCTCTCTTTCCTCTTTTGCTACTTGATGCTCCTGTTCCTCCAATACGCAGCCCAGTGTAAAGTGGCCCA
CGGCGGACAGAGCGTACAGTGCGTTCTCCAGGGAGAAGCCTTGCTGACACAGGAACGCGAGCTGATTTTC
CAGGGTTTCGTACTGTTTCTCTGTTGGGCGGGTGCCGAGATGCACTTTAGCCCCGTCGCGATGTGAGAGG
AGAGCACAGCGGTATGACTTGGCGTTGTTCCGCAGAAAGTCTTGCCATGACTCGCCTTCCAGGGGGCAGA
AGTGGGTATGATGCCTGTCCAGCATCTCGATTGGCAGGGCATCGAGCAGGGCCCGCTTGTTCTTCACGTG
CCAGTACAGGGTAGGCTGCTCAACTCCCAGCTTTTGAGCGAGTTTCCTTGTCGTCAGGCCTTCGATACCG
ACACCATTGAGTAATTCCAGAGCTCCGTTTATGACTTTGCTCTTGTCCAGTCTAGACATTGGACCAGGGT
TTTCTTCAACATCACCACAAGTGAGGAGAGAACCTCTACCTTCGGCACCGGGCTTGCGGGTCATGCACCA
GGTGCGCGGTCCTTCGGGCACCTCGACGTCGGCGGTGACGGTGAAGCCGAGCCGCTCGTAGAAGGGGAGG
TTGCGGGGCGCGGAGGTCTCCAGGAAGGCGGGCACCCCGGCGCGCTCGGCCGCCTCCACTCCGGGGAGCA
CGACGGCGCTGCCCAGACCCTTGCCCTGGTGGTCGGGCGAGACGCCGACGGTGGCCAGGAACCACGCGGG
CTCCTTGGGCCGGTGCGGCGCCAGGAGGCCTTCCATCTGTTGCTGCGCGGCCAGCCGGGAACCGCTCAAC
TCGGCCATGCGCGGGCCGATCTCGGCGAACACCGCCCCCGCTTCGACGCTCTCCGGCGTGGTCCAGACCG
CCACCGCGGCGCCGTCGTCCGCGACCCACACCTTGCCGATGTCGAGCCCGACGCGCGTGAGGAAGAGTTC
TTGCAGCTCGGTGACCCGCTCGATGTGGCGGTCCGGATCGACGGTGTGGCGCGTGGCGGGGTAGTCGGCG
AACGCGGCGGCGAGGGTGCGTACGGCCCTGGGGACGTCGTCGCGGGTGGCGAGGCGCACCGTGGGCTTGT
ACTCGGTCATGGTGAATTGCTGGGGAGAGAGGTCGGTGATTCGGTCAACGAGGGAGCCGACTGCCGACGT
GCGCTCCGGAGGCTTGCAGAATGCGGAACACCGCGCGGGCAGGAACAGGGCCCACACTACCGCCCCACAC
CCCGCCTCCCGCACCGCCCCTTCCCGGCCGCTGCTCTCGGCGCGCCCTGCTGAGCAGCCGCTATTGGCCA
CAGCCCATCGCGGTCGGCGCGCTGCCATTGCTCCCTGGCGCTGTCCGTCTGCGAGGGTACTAGTGAGACG
TGCGGCTTCCGTTTGTCACGTCCGGCACGCCGCGAACCGCAAGGAACCTTCCCGACTTAGGGGCGGAGCA
GGAAGCGTCGCCGGGGGGCCCACAAGGGTAGCGGCGAAGATCCGGGTGACGCTGCGAACGGACGTGAAGA
ATGTGCGAGACCCAGGGTCGGCGCCGCTGCGTTTCCCGGAACCACGCCCAGAGCAGCCGCGTCCCTGCGC
AAACCCAGGGCTGCCTTGGAAAAGGCGCAACCCCAACCCCGGATCCTTAGTGGTGGTGGTGGTGGTGGAC
CGGTTCATTTGTACAATTCATCAATACCATGGGTAATACCAGCAGCAGTAACAAATTCTAACAAGACCAT
GTGGTCTCTCTTTTCGTTTGGATCTTTGGATAAGGCAGATTGAATGGATAAGTAATGGTTGTCTGGTAAC
AAGACTGGACCATCACCAATTGGAGTATTTTGTTGATAATGGTCAGCTAATTGAACAGAACCATCTTCAA
TGTTGTGTCTAATTTTGAAGTTAACTTTGATACCATTCTTTTGTTTGTCAGCCATGATGTAAACATTGTG
AGAGTTAAAGTTGTATTCCAATTTGTGACCTAAAATGTTACCATCTTCTTTAAAATCAATACCTTTTAAT
TCGATTCTATTAACTAAGGTATCACCTTCAAACTTGACTTCAGCTCTGGTCTTGTAGTTACCGTCATCTT
TGAAAAAAATAGTTCTTTCTTGAACATAACCTTCTGGCATGGCAGACTTGAAAAAGTCATGTTGTTTCAT
ATGATCTGGGTATCTAGCAAAACATTGAACACCATAAGAAAAAGTAGTGACTAAGGTTGGCCATGGAACT
GGCAATTTACCAGTAGTACAAATAAATTTTAAGGTCAATTTACCGTAAGTAGCATCACCTTCACCTTCAC
CGGAGACAGAAAATTTGTGACCATTAACATCACCATCTAATTCAACCAAAATTGGGACAACACCAGTGAA
TAATTCTTCACCTTTAGACATCTTAATTAACCCGGGGATCCGTCGACCGGAGCCTGATCCCGACCCACTA
CCGCTGCCAGACCACTCTAAGACTACTATTGCCTCTGGGTTCTTTATTCTTATTCCTATAGCTTCACTAA
CCAAGAATGCAACGTCGTCTCCTTCAGGTCCTAGCTCTTGTAGAGTCACATCTTGGCCAACTACAACGTC
AAGAACAGCTGGTGTATTGGCAAATATTATTACCTTATTCTCATCAATGTTTAGAGTAACAATGATTCCT
CCCCTGAATATCTCTTTTAGCACTTCAACTAGCATCTTTCCACTCTTCTCGTAAATTTTTAGCAACTTTG
CATATCTTTTTGGGTTAATTATCAGCCCAAATGGTCCAGCTGACGCATTTGAGGCTTCCTGCAGTGCGTT
CATTAAATCATTAAGTGCTTCTTCTGGATTGTCCCAGGAGGAAAGTTTCATTTTCTTAATTCCCTCTGTG
GATAGAATTTCTCTTATTACTAGCGACTCTTCGTCTTTAACTAGGAGTTCCCCAGCTTTAGTTGCTATAG
ATACATCGTAAGTCCCATCGTTGAGTTCTCTTATTCCCACATAGAATTTCTTCTTCAATAATGGAATTGG
CTTGTACTCTTGCTTTACTACCCTAACACCATCTTCAAATTTAATGATGTCAACCCTGAATGATTGTCCT
TCTATTCTCGTTACTGGCAAGTGCTTTAGTAAAGATCTTCCCTTATTTACCCCATCCAAAAGAGCACTTC
TCAACTTCTCAAAATATTCCACGTTAGATTCCTCCTTCTTGTTATCATTTATGTGAGCCTCAATTCCAGT
TAGCTCCTTGACTTCCTCAAATCCACCCTTCAGCTCAGTTACTTGTTCTGGATCCAAATTTAGAAGGAGT
GCCATGAATTCTCCAACGTGAGCCTTCTCCTCCCTTGCAACATCAAGGAGAATCTTTCTTACGTTTTCAT
CTTCGGAATATCTTGCCATCTGCTCATATAGATTTATTGCATCAAGCTCAGCTATTATTGCTAATCTCAG
AATTTCCATTAATTCTTCTTTGGTGTATGGCTTATCCCTATTTATAAGGGTTGGATTTATTGAGAGCATG
CTAGCCAATTCTCCAGGCGATCTGACGGTTCACTAAACGAGCTCTGCTTATATAGGCCTCCCACCGTACA
CGCCTACCTCGACATACGTTCTCTATCACTGATAGGGAGTAAACTCGACATACGTTCTCTATCACTGATA
GGGATAAACTCGACATACGTTCTCTATCACTGATAGGGAGTAAACTCGACATACGTTCTCTATCACTGAT
AGGGAGTAAACTCGACATACGTTCTCTATCACTGATAGGGAGTAAACTCGACATCGTTCTCTATCACTGA
TAGGGAGTAAACTCGACATACGTTCTCTATCACTGATAGGGAGTAAACTCGACATATCGATTCGCGGCCA
AAGTGGATCTCTGCTGTCCCTGTAATAAACCCGAAAATTTTGAATTTTTGTAATTTGTTTTTGTAATTCT
TTAGTTTGTATGTCTGTTGCTATTATGTCTACTATTCTTTCCCCTGCACTGTACCCCCCAATCCCCCCTT
TTCTTTTAAAATTGTGGATGAATACTGCCATTTGTCTCGAGGTCGAGAATTGTCCCCTCGGGGTTGGGAG
GTGGGTCTGAAACGATAATGGTGAATATCCCTGCCTAACTCTATTCACTATAGAAAGTACAGCAAAAACT
ATTCTTAAACCTACCAAGCCTCCTACTATCATTATGAATAATTTTATATACCACAGCCAATTTGTTATGT
TAAACCAATTCCACAAACTTGCCCATTTATCTAATTCCAATAATTCTTGTTCATTCTTTTCTTGCTGGTT
TTGCGATTCTTCAATTAAGGAGTGTATTAAGCTTGTGTAATTGTTAATTTCTCTGTCCCACTCCATCCAG
GTCGTGTGATTCCAAATCTGTTCCAGAGATTTATTACTCCAACTAGCATTCCAAGGCACAGCAGTGGTGC
AAATGAGTTTTCCAGAGCAACCCCAAATCCCCAGGAGCTGTTGATCCTTTAGGTATCTTTCCACAGCCAG
GATTCTTGCCTGGAGCTGCTTGATGCCCCAGACTGTGAGTTGCAACAGATGCTGTTGCGCCTCAATAGCC
CTCAGCAAATTGTTCTGCTGCTGCACTATACCAGACAATAATTGTCTGGCCTGTACCGTCAGCGTCATTG
ACGCTGCGCCCATAGTGCTTCCTGCTGCTCCCAAGAACCCAAGGAACAAAGCTCCTATTCCCACTGCTCT
TTTTTCTCTCTGCACCACTCTTCTCTTTGCCTTGGTGGGTGCTACTCCTAATGGTTCAATTTTTACTACT
TTATATTTATATAATTCACTTCTCCAATTGTCCCTCATATCTCCTCCTCCAGGTCTGAAGATCAGCGGCC
GCTTGCTGTGCGGTGGTCTTACTTTTGTTTTGCTCTTCCTCTATCTTGTCTAAAGCTTCCTTGGTGTCTT
TTATCTCTATCCTTTGATGCACACAATAGAGGGTTGCTACTGTATTATATAATGATCTAAGTTCTTCTGA
TCCTGTCTGAAGGGATGGTTGTAGCTGTCCCAGTATTTGTCTACAGCCTTCTGATGTTTCTAACAGGCCA
GGATTAACTGCGAATCGTTCTAGCTCCCTGCTTGCCCATACTATATGTTTTAATTTATATTTTTTCTTTC
CCCCTGGCCTTAACCGAATTTTTTCCCATCGCGATCTAATTCTCCCCCGCTTAATACTGACGCTCTCGCA
CCCATCTCTCTCCTTCTAGCCTCCGCTAGTCAAAATTTTTGGCGTACTCACCAGTCGCCGCCCCTCGCCT
CTTGCCGTGCGCGCTTCAGCAAGCCGAGTCCTGCGTCGAGAGAGCTCCTCTGGTTTCCCTTTCGCTTTCA
AGTCCCTGTTCGGGCGCCACTGCTAGAGATTTTCCACACTGACTAAAAGGGTCTGAGGGATCTCTAGTTA
CCAGAGTCACACAACAGACGGGCACACACTACTTGAAGCACTCAAGGCAAGCTTTATTGAGGCTTAAGCA
GTGGGTTCCCTAGTTAGCCAGAGAGCTCCCAGGCTCAGATCTGGTCTAACCAGAGAGACCCGTTTATGTA
TCGAGCTAGGCACTTAAATACAATATCTCTGCAATGCGGCAATTCAGTGGTTCGTCCAATCCATGTCAGA
CCCGTCTGTTGCCTTCCTAATAAGGCACGATCGTACCACCTTACTTCCACCAATCGGCATGCACGGTGCT
TTTTCTCTCCTTGTAAGGCATGTTGCTAACTCATCGTTACCATGTTGCAAGACTACAAGAGTATTGCATA
AGACTACATTAAGCTTGCAGCTCCAGCTTTTGTTCCCTTTAGTGAGGGTTAATTGCGCGCTTGGCGTAAT
CATGGTCATAGCTGTTTCCTGTGTGAAATTGTTATCCGCTCACAATTCCACACAACATACGAGCCGGAAG
CATAAAGTGTAAAGCCTGGGGTGCCTAATGAGTGAGCTAACTCACATTAATTGCGTTGCGCTCACTGCCC
GCTTTCCAGTCGGGAAACCTGTCGTGCCAGCTGCATTAATGAATCGGCCAACGCGCGGGGAGAGGCGGTT
TGCGTATTGGGCGCTCTTCCGCTTCCTCGCTCACTGACTCGCTGCGCTCGGTCGTTCGGCTGCGGCGAGC
GGTATCAGCTCACTCAAAGGCGGTAATACGGTTATCCACAGAATCAGGGGATAACGCAGGAAAGAACATG
TGAGCAAAAGGCCAGCAAAAGGCCAGGAACCGTAAAAAGGCCGCGTTGCTGGCGTTTTTCCATAGGCTCC
GCCCCCCTGACGAGCATCACAAAAATCGACGCTCAAGTCAGAGGTGGCGAAACCCGACAGGACTATAAAG
ATACCAGGCGTTTCCCCCTGGAAGCTCCCTCGTGCGCTCTCCTGTTCCGACCCTGCCGCTTACCGGATAC
CTGTCCGCCTTTCTCCCTTCGGGAAGCGTGGCGCTTTCTCATAGCTCACGCTGTAGGTATCTCAGTTCGG
TGTAGGTCGTTCGCTCCAAGCTGGGCTGTGTGCACGAACCCCCCGTTCAGCCCGACCGCTGCGCCTTATC
CGGTAACTATCGTCTTGAGTCCAACCCGGTAAGACACGACTTATCGCCACTGGCAGCAGCCACTGGTAAC
AGGATTAGCAGAGCGAGGTATGTAGGCGGTGCTACAGAGTTCTTGAAGTGGTGGCCTAACTACGGCTACA
CTAGAAGAACAGTATTTGGTATCTGCGCTCTGCTGAAGCCAGTTACCTTCGGAAAAAGAGTTGGTAGCTC
TTGATCCGGCAAACAAACCACCGCTGGTAGCGGTGGTTTTTTTGTTTGCAAGCAGCAGATTACGCGCAGA
AAAAAAGGATCTCAAGAAGATCCTTTGATCTTTTCTACGGGGTCTGACGCTCAGTGGAACGAAAACTCAC
GTTAAGGGATTTTGGTCATGAGATTATCAAAAAGGATCTTCACCTAGATCCTTTTAAATTAAAAATGAAG
TTTTAAATCAATCTAAAGTATATATGAGTAAACTTGGTCTGACAGTTACCAATGCTTAATCAGTGAGGCA
CCTATCTCAGCGATCTGTCTATTTCGTTCATCCATAGTTGCCTGACTCCCCGTCGTGTAGATAACTACGA
TACGGGAGGGCTTACCATCTGGCCCCAGTGCTGCAATGATACCGCGAGACCCACGCTCACCGGCTCCAGA
TTTATCAGCAATAAACCAGCCAGCCGGAAGGGCCGAGCGCAGAAGTGGTCCTGCAACTTTATCCGCCTCC
ATCCAGTCTATTAATTGTTGCCGGGAAGCTAGAGTAAGTAGTTCGCCAGTTAATAGTTTGCGCAACGTTG
TTGCCATTGCTACAGGCATCGTGGTGTCACGCTCGTCGTTTGGTATGGCTTCATTCAGCTCCGGTTCCCA
ACGATCAAGGCGAGTTACATGATCCCCCATGTTGTGCAAAAAAGCGGTTAGCTCCTTCGGTCCTCCGATC
GTTGTCAGAAGTAAGTTGGCCGCAGTGTTATCACTCATGGTTATGGCAGCACTGCATAATTCTCTTACTG
TCATGCCATCCGTAAGATGCTTTTCTGTGACTGGTGAGTACTCAACCAAGTCATTCTGAGAATAGTGTAT
GCGGCGACCGAGTTGCTCTTGCCCGGCGTCAATACGGGATAATACCGCGCCACATAGCAGAACTTTAAAA
GTGCTCATCATTGGAAAACGTTCTTCGGGGCGAAAACTCTCAAGGATCTTACCGCTGTTGAGATCCAGTT
CGATGTAACCCACTCGTGCACCCAACTGATCTTCAGCATCTTTTACTTTCACCAGCGTTTCTGGGTGAGC
AAAAACAGGAAGGCAAAATGCCGCAAAAAAGGGAATAAGGGCGACACGGAAATGTTGAATACTCATACTC
TTCCTTTTTCAATATTATTGAAGCATTTATCAGGGTTATTGTCTCATGAGCGGATACATATTTGAAAGGC
CTCCAAAAAAGCCTCCTCACTACTTCTGGAATAGCTCAGAGGCCGAGGCGGCCTCGGCCTCTGCATAAAT
Features (pLannotate 1.2.2; 28 found; start..end, strand, type, name):
     63..84      -  rep_origin     SV40 ori (fragment): SV40 origin of replication
    103..224     -  polyA_signal   SV40 poly(A) signal: SV40 polyadenylation signal
    296..529     -  LTR            3' LTR (ΔU3): self-inactivating 3' long terminal repeat (LTR) from HIV-1
    531..602     -  CDS            nef (fragment): NEF_HV1Z2 - Experimental evidence at protein level: Swiss-Prot protein existence level 1. Extracellular Nef protein targets CD4(+) T-lymphocytes for apoptosis by interacting with CXCR4 surface receptors. From Human immunodeficiency virus type 1 group M subtype D (isolate Z2/CDC-Z34) (HIV-1).
    628..1176    -  misc_feature   WPRE (fragment): woodchuck hepatitis virus posttranscriptional regulatory element
   1212..1322    -  CDS            VP48: 3 tandem repeats of the minimal activation domain of herpes simplex virus VP16 (Cheng et al., 2013)
   1252..1949    -  CDS            rtTA3 (fragment): reverse tetracycline transactivator 3 activates expression from Tet-responsive promoters in the presence of doxycycline
   2004..2600    -  CDS            PuroR (fragment): puromycin N-acetyltransferase; pac from Streptomyces; confers resistance to puromycin
   2610..3120    -  promoter       hPGK promoter: human phosphoglycerate kinase 1 promoter
   3130..3148    -  CDS            9xHis (fragment): 9xHis affinity tag
   3158..3871    -  CDS            Sapphire: Sapphire is a basic (constitutively fluorescent) long stokes shift fluorescent protein published in 1998, derived from Aequorea victoria. It is reported to be a rapidly-maturing weak dimer with low acid sensitivity.
   4986..5300    -  promoter       tight TRE promoter: Tet-responsive promoter PTight, consisting of seven tet operator sequences followed by the minimal CMV promoter
   5354..5471    -  misc_feature   cPPT/CTS: central polypurine tract and central termination sequence of HIV-1
   5512..5536    -  CDS            Rev (fragment): human immunodeficiency virus 1 (HIV-1) Rev protein; rev; enhances nuclear export of unspliced and incompletely spliced viral mRNAs
   5913..6146    -  misc_feature   RRE: The Rev response element (RRE) of HIV-1 allows for Rev-dependent mRNA export from the nucleus to the cytoplasm.
   6292..6655    -  CDS            HIV-1 gag (fragment): gag protein from human immunodeficiency virus 1; gag
   6639..6764    -  misc_feature   HIV-1 Ψ: packaging signal of human immunodeficiency virus type 1
   6811..6991    -  LTR            5' LTR (truncated): truncated 5' long terminal repeat (LTR) from HIV-1
   6992..7218    -  promoter       RSV promoter: Rous sarcoma virus enhancer/promoter
   7246..7264    -  promoter       T3 promoter: promoter for bacteriophage T3 RNA polymerase
   7309..7325    -  protein_bind   lac operator: The lac repressor binds to the lac operator to inhibit transcription in E. coli. This inhibition can be relieved by adding lactose or isopropyl-β-D-thiogalactopyranoside (IPTG). lac repressor encoded by lacI
   7333..7363    -  promoter       lac promoter: promoter for the E. coli lac operon
   7378..7399    -  protein_bind   CAP binding site: CAP binding activates transcription in the presence of cAMP. E. coli catabolite activator protein
   7412..7504    -  CDS            lacI (fragment): lac repressor; lacI; The lac repressor binds to the lac operator to inhibit transcription in E. coli. This inhibition can be relieved by adding lactose or isopropyl-β-D-thiogalactopyranoside (IPTG).
   7687..8275    -  rep_origin     ori: high-copy-number ColE1/pMB1/pBR322/pUC origin of replication
   8446..9306    -  CDS            AmpR: β-lactamase; bla; confers resistance to ampicillin, carbenicillin, and related antibiotics
   9307..9370    -  promoter       AmpR promoter: bla
   9378..63      -  rep_origin     SV40 ori (across the origin): SV40 origin of replication
