[The description below was written by a language model from this plasmid's Addgene catalogue record and pLannotate feature annotations shown in this document.]
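Description:
TRE-pfv-Sapphire is a doxycycline-inducible, third-generation-style lentiviral expression plasmid built on the pLIX403 backbone for use in mammalian cells. In bacteria it is maintained through a high-copy ColE1/pUC-type origin and an ampicillin resistance gene. The viral portion is framed by an RSV promoter fused to a truncated HIV-1 5' LTR and a self-inactivating ΔU3 3' LTR. It also contains the Ψ packaging signal, a partial gag sequence, the RRE for Rev-dependent nuclear export of the genomic RNA, and the cPPT/CTS element. A WPRE fragment lies upstream of the 3' LTR to enhance transcript expression, and an SV40 polyadenylation signal and SV40 origin sequences sit outside the LTRs.

The payload is a genetically encoded multimeric nanoparticle (GEM). The insert of about 1.8 kb is recorded as derived from Pyrococcus furiosus, and it is fused to the long-Stokes-shift Aequorea-derived fluorescent protein Sapphire. The feature table annotates Sapphire but leaves the roughly 1.1 kb between it and the promoter unannotated, which is presumably where the P. furiosus scaffold sequence sits. A short His-tag fragment is detected just downstream of Sapphire; the record does not say whether it is translated as part of the fusion. Expression is driven by the tight TRE promoter, which consists of seven tet operators and a minimal CMV promoter. A separate human PGK promoter constitutively drives a puromycin resistance gene followed by the rtTA3 reverse transactivator. One vector therefore supplies selection, the transactivator and the inducible cassette, and adding doxycycline switches on GEM production. According to the record, the construct is intended for titratable GEM expression, and the associated work uses single-particle tracking of the fluorescent nanoparticles to study cytoplasmic diffusion.
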