Addgene plasmid #231957: TRE-pfv-Sapphire
Purpose: The plasmid containing TRE-pfv-Sapphire for the doxycycline-inducible expression of genetically encoded multimeric nanoparticles (GEM)
Depositing lab: Michael Shtutman. Depositing organization: University of South Carolina. Publication: Single Particle Tracking of Genetically Encoded Nanoparticles: Optimizing Expression for Cytoplasmic Diffusion Studies. Korunova E, Sikirzhystki V, Twiss JL, Vasquez P, Shtutman M. bioRxiv [Preprint]. 2024 Nov 18:2024.11.17.623896. doi: 10.1101/2024.11.17.623896. PubMed 39605363.
Backbone
  Vector backbone: pLIX403
  Vector type: Mammalian Expression, Lentiviral ; Doxocycline inducible
  Selectable markers: Puromycin
Growth in bacteria
  Bacterial resistance: Ampicillin, 100 μg/mL
  Growth temperature: 37°C
  Growth strain: NEB Stable
  Copy number: Unknown
Gene/Insert
  Gene/Insert name: genetically encoded multimeric nanoparticles (alt name: GEM)
  Species: Pyrococcus furiosus
  Insert size (bp): 1816
  GenBank ID: AB214633.1
  Promoter: tight TRE promoter
  Cloning method: Other
  Sequencing primers: 5′ gatcgcctggagaattggctagcatgctctcaataaatccaaccc; 3′ gtggtggtggaccggttcatttgtacaattcatcaataccatg
Terms and licenses: Academic/Nonprofit Terms; Industry Terms: Not Available to Industry
Depositor comments: Please visit https://doi.org/10.1101/2024.11.17.623896 for bioRxiv preprint.
How to cite: TRE-pfv-Sapphire was a gift from Michael Shtutman (Addgene plasmid # 231957 ; http://n2t.net/addgene:231957 ; RRID:Addgene_231957)
